Addgene plasmid #125179: pCLXSN(GFP)-HA-Tbkbp1 1-330
Purpose: Retroviral expression of mouse Tbkbp1 (1-330)
Depositing lab: Shao-Cong Sun. Depositing organization: University of Texas MD Anderson Cancer Center. Publication: TBK-binding protein 1 regulates IL-15-induced autophagy and NKT cell survival. Zhu L, Xie X, Zhang L, Wang H, Jie Z, Zhou X, Shi J, Zhao S, Zhang B, Cheng X, Sun SC. Nat Commun. 2018 Jul 18;9(1):2812. doi: 10.1038/s41467-018-05097-5. PubMed 30022064.
Backbone
  Vector backbone: pCLXSN(GFP)-HA
  Backbone manufacturer: Obtained from Dr. Inder Verma and modified in Dr. Shao-Cong's lab. Addgene Plasmid #27557
  Vector type: Mammalian Expression, Retroviral
  Selectable markers: GFP
Growth in bacteria
  Bacterial resistance: Ampicillin, 100 μg/mL
  Growth temperature: 37°C
  Growth strain: NEB Stable
  Copy number: High Copy
Gene/Insert
  Gene/Insert name: Tbkbp1
  Species: M. musculus (mouse)
  Mutation: Contains amino acids 1-330
  Entrez Gene: Tbkbp1 (a.k.a. 3110043L15Rik, ProSAPiP2, SINTBAD)
  Promoter: CMV
  Tag / fusion protein: HA (N terminal on insert)
  Cloning method: Restriction Enzyme; 5′ cloning site unknown (unknown if destroyed); 3′ cloning site unknown (unknown if destroyed)
  Sequencing primers: 5′ pLXSN5
Terms and licenses: Academic/Nonprofit Terms; Industry Terms: Not Available to Industry
How to cite: pCLXSN(GFP)-HA-Tbkbp1 1-330 was a gift from Shao-Cong Sun (Addgene plasmid # 125179 ; http://n2t.net/addgene:125179 ; RRID:Addgene_125179)
