[The description below was written by a language model from this plasmid's Addgene catalogue record and pLannotate feature annotations shown in this document.]
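Description:
pCLXSN(GFP)-HA-Tbkbp1 1-330 is an 8.4 kb gammaretroviral (MoMLV-type) expression vector built on the pCLXSN(GFP)-HA backbone, a modified pCL/LXSN-family plasmid. It is maintained in E. coli through a high-copy ColE1/pUC-type origin and ampicillin resistance (β-lactamase with its own promoter). The backbone also carries an SV40 origin of replication, an SV40 poly(A) signal and assorted short remnants of SV40 early-region, polyomavirus, lacZα, lacI, rop and bom sequences. These appear to be cloning leftovers rather than functional units.

The viral cassette begins with a hybrid 5′ end in which the CMV immediate-early enhancer and promoter replace the U3 portion of a truncated 5′ LTR, so that full-length genomic RNA is strongly transcribed in transfected packaging cells. This is followed by the Ψ packaging signal, which extends into a truncated, start-codon-less gag segment, an arrangement that generally improves encapsidation. Downstream lies the insert, mouse Tbkbp1 (also called SINTBAD) truncated to amino acids 1–330 and carrying an N-terminal HA epitope tag according to the catalogue entry; the tag is not separately annotated in the feature table. An internal SV40 enhancer/early promoter then drives EGFP, which takes the place of the neomycin resistance gene of the parental LXSN design (only a small NeoR fragment remains). A complete MoMLV 3′ LTR closes the provirus.

After packaging and transduction, the integrated provirus expresses the HA-tagged Tbkbp1 fragment, and GFP lets transduced cells be identified or sorted by fluorescence instead of drug selection. The record describes its purpose as retroviral expression of this Tbkbp1 truncation. The associated study concerns the role of Tbkbp1 in IL-15-induced autophagy and NKT cell survival.
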