Features (pLannotate 1.2.2; 27 found; start..end, strand, type, name):
      1..68      -  CDS            lacZα (fragment): LacZα fragment of β-galactosidase; lacZ fragment
     74..453     +  enhancer       CMV enhancer: human cytomegalovirus immediate early enhancer
    454..657     +  promoter       CMV promoter: human cytomegalovirus (CMV) immediate early promoter
    658..833     +  LTR            5' LTR (truncated): truncated long terminal repeat from Moloney murine sarcoma virus
    955..1229    +  misc_feature   MESV Ψ (fragment): packaging signal of murine embryonic stem cell virus
   1296..1712    +  CDS            gag (truncated): truncated Moloney murine leukemia virus (MMLV) gag gene lacking the start codon
   1767..2759    +  CDS            Tbkbp1 (fragment): TBKB1_MOUSE - Also known as Sintbad From Mus musculus (Mouse).
   2774..3103    +  promoter       SV40 promoter: SV40 enhancer and early promoter
   3162..3881    +  CDS            EGFP: the original enhanced GFP (Yang et al., 1996) mammalian codon-optimized
   3889..3927    +  CDS            NeoR/KanR (fragment): aminoglycoside phosphotransferase confers resistance to neomycin, kanamycin, and G418 (Geneticin®)
   3987..4580    +  LTR            LTR: long terminal repeat from Moloney murine leukemia virus
   4649..4689    +  CDS            rop (fragment): Rop protein, which maintains plasmids at low copy number; rop
   4791..4830    +  misc_feature   bom (fragment): basis of mobility region from pBR322
   4849..4923    +  CDS            small t antigen (fragment): SV40 (simian virus 40) small t antigen
   4925..4990    +  intron         small t intron: SV40 (simian virus 40) small t antigen intron
   5120..5140    +  CDS            SV40 NLS: nuclear localization signal of SV40 (simian virus 40) large T antigen
   5147..5281    +  CDS            LT_POVHA (fragment): Protein inferred from homology: Swiss-Prot protein existence level 3. Isoform large T antigen is a key early protein essential for both driving viral replication and inducing cellular transformation. Plays a role in viral genome replication by driving entry of quiescent cells into the cell cycle and by autoregulating the synthesis of viral early mRNA. Displays highly oncogenic activities by corrupting the host cellular checkpoint mechanisms that guard cell division and the transcription, replication, and repair of DNA. Participates in the modulation of cellular gene expression preceeding viral
   5306..5389    +  CDS            large T antigen (fragment): large T antigen from SV40 (simian virus 40)
   5412..5546    +  polyA_signal   SV40 poly(A) signal: SV40 polyadenylation signal
   5895..5993    -  CDS            VP1_POVMP (fragment): Experimental evidence at protein level: Swiss-Prot protein existence level 1. Forms an icosahedral capsid with a T=7 symmetry and a 40 nm diameter. The capsid is composed of 72 pentamers linked to each other by disulfide bonds and associated with VP2 or VP3 proteins. Interacts with terminal alpha(2,3)-linked sialic acids on the cell surface to provide virion attachment to target cell. This attachment induces virion internalization predominantly through caveolin-mediated endocytosis. Once attached, the virion is internalized by caveolin- mediated endocytosis and traffics to the endoplasmic reti
   6004..6138    +  rep_origin     SV40 ori: SV40 origin of replication
   6137..6191    -  CDS            lacI (fragment): lac repressor; lacI; The lac repressor binds to the lac operator to inhibit transcription in E. coli. This inhibition can be relieved by adding lactose or isopropyl-β-D-thiogalactopyranoside (IPTG).
   6374..6962    -  rep_origin     ori: high-copy-number ColE1/pMB1/pBR322/pUC origin of replication
   7133..7993    -  CDS            AmpR: β-lactamase; bla; confers resistance to ampicillin, carbenicillin, and related antibiotics
   7994..8098    -  promoter       AmpR promoter: bla
   8193..8228    +  CDS            rop (fragment): Rop protein, which maintains plasmids at low copy number; rop
   8330..8429    +  misc_feature   bom (fragment): basis of mobility region from pBR322
>Addgene plasmid #125179 | pCLXSN(GFP)-HA-Tbkbp1 1-330 | addgene full sequence | sequence record 243303 | Addgene NGS Result
TTCGCCATTCAGGCTGCGCAACTGTTGGGAAGGGCGATCGGTGCGGGCCTCTTCGCTATTACGCCAGCGC
GTTGACATTGATTATTGACTAGTTATTAATAGTAATCAATTACGGGGTCATTAGTTCATAGCCCATATAT
GGAGTTCCGCGTTACATAACTTACGGTAAATGGCCCGCCTGGCTGACCGCCCAACGACCCCCGCCCATTG
ACGTCAATAATGACGTATGTTCCCATAGTAACGCCAATAGGGACTTTCCATTGACGTCAATGGGTGGAGT
ATTTACGGTAAACTGCCCACTTGGCAGTACATCAAGTGTATCATATGCCAAGTACGCCCCCTATTGACGT
CAATGACGGTAAATGGCCCGCCTGGCATTATGCCCAGTACATGACCTTATGGGACTTTCCTACTTGGCAG
TACATCTACGTATTAGTCATCGCTATTACCATGGTGATGCGGTTTTGGCAGTACATCAATGGGCGTGGAT
AGCGGTTTGACTCACGGGGATTTCCAAGTCTCCACCCCATTGACGTCAATGGGAGTTTGTTTTGGCACCA
AAATCAACGGGACTTTCCAAAATGTCGTAACAACTCCGCCCCATTGACGCAAATGGGCGGTAGGCGTGTA
CGGTGGGAGGTCTATATAAGCAGAGCTCAATAAAAGAGCCCACAACCCCTCACTCGGCGCGCCAGTCTTC
CGATAGACTGCGTCGCCCGGGTACCCGTATTCCCAATAAAGCCTCTTGCTGTTTGCATCCGAATCGTGGT
CTCGCTGTTCCTTGGGAGGGTCTCCTCTGAGTGATTGACTACCCACGACGGGGGTCTTTCATTTGGGGGC
TCGTCCGGGATTTGGAGACCCCTGCCCAGGGACCACCGACCCACCACCGGGAGGTAAGCTGGCCAGCAAC
TTATCTGTGTCTGTCCGATTGTCTAGTGTCTATGTTTGATGTTATGCGCCTGCGTCTGTACTAGTTAGCT
AACTAGCTCTGTATCTGGCGGACCCGTGGTGGAACTGACGAGTTCTGAACACCCGGCCGCAACCCTGGGA
GACGTCCCAGGGACTTTGGGGGCCGTTTTTGTGGCCCGACCTGAGGAAGGGAGTCGATGTGGAATCCGAC
CCCGTCAGGATATGTGGTTCTGGTAGGAGACGAGAACCTAAAACAGTTCCCGCCTCCGTCTGAATTTTTG
CTTTCGGTTTGGAACCGAAGCCGCGCGTCTTGTCTGCTGCAGCGCTGCAGCATCGTTCTGTGTTGTCTCT
GTCTGACTGTGTTTCTGTATTTGTCTGAAAATTAGGGCCAGACTGTTACCACTCCCTTAAGTTTGACCTT
AGGTCACTGGAAAGATGTCGAGCGGATCGCTCACAACCAGTCGGTAGATGTCAAGAAGAGACGTTGGGTT
ACCTTCTGCTCTGCAGAATGGCCAACCTTTAACGTCGGATGGCCGCGAGACGGCACCTTTAACCGAGACC
TCATCACCCAGGTTAAGATCAAGGTCTTTTCACCTGGCCCGCATGGACACCCAGACCAGGTCCCCTACAT
CGTGACCTGGGAAGCCTTGGCTTTTGACCCCCCTCCCTGGGTCAAGCCCTTTGTACACCCTAAGCCTCCG
CCTCCTCTTCCTCCATCCGCCCCGTCTCTCCCCCTTGAACCTCCTCGTTCGACCCCGCCTCGATCCTCCC
TTTATCCAGCCCTCACTCCTTCTCTAGGCGCCGGAATTATCATGGCCTACCCTTATGATGTGCCAGATTA
TGCCTCTCCCGAATTCATGGAGTCCATGTTTGAAGATGACATCAGCATCCTGACCCAAGAGGCCTTGGGG
CCCAGTGAGGTGTGGCTGGATGGTCCTGGAGACCCGTCCCTGGGAGGGGACATGTGTTCTGCCTCCCACT
TTGCCCTCATCACAGCCTACGGAGACATCAAGGAAAGGCTAGGAGGCCTGGAGAGGGAGAATGCCACCCT
CCGCCGTCGCCTCAAAGTCTATGAGATCAAGTATCCGCTGATCACTGATTTTGGAGAGGAGCATGGCTTC
CCTCTGTATGAACTCAAGGATGGCTCCCTGCTGGAGGTGGAGAAGGTCAGTCTGCAGCAACGACTCAACC
AATTCCAACACGAGTTGCAGAAGAGTAAGGAGCAGGAGGAGCAGCTCGGGGAGATGATCCAGGCTTACGA
GAAACTGTGCGTGGAGAAAAGCGACTTGGAGACAGAGCTGGGGGAGATGCGGGCCCTGGTAGAGACTCAT
CTACGGCAGATCTGTGGTCTGGAGAAACAGCTGCAGCAACAGCAGGGCCTCCGGGACGCAGCTTTCTCCA
GCCTGAGCCCCCCAGCTGTCCCCGCCTCAGCCTGTCCTGACTTGGACCTGCACTATCTGGCTCTGAGAGG
GGGACCTGCCTTGGGTCATGGTTGGCCTGGCCCTACGAGTGTAAGTGTGAGCGAGCTGGAGAGGAGGCGC
CTGGAAGAGGCCCTGGAGGCTGCGCAGGGGGAGGCTCGGGGGGCTCAGCTCCGGGAGGAGCAACTCCAGG
CGGAATGCGAGAGACTTCAGGGAGAGCTGAAGCAACTGCAGGAGACCCGGGCCCAGGATCTGGCCTCCAA
CCAGTCGGAATGTGACATGGCTTGGGTCAAGAGAGTTGGGGATGATCAGGTGAACTTGGCGCTGGCCTAC
ACAGAACTGACAGAGGAGCTGGGTCGGCTTCGGGAGCTGAGTTCCCTGCAGGGGAGGATCTTGAGGACTT
TGCTGCAGGAACAGGCCCGCAACGCAGGATCCGGCTGTGGAATGTGTGTCAGTTAGGGTGTGGAAAGTCC
CCAGGCTCCCCAGCAGGCAGAAGTATGCAAAGCATGCATCTCAATTAGTCAGCAACCAGGTGTGGAAAGT
CCCCAGGCTCCCCAGCAGGCAGAAGTATGCAAAGCATGCATCTCAATTAGTCAGCAACCATAGTCCCGCC
CCTAACTCCGCCCATCCCGCCCCTAACTCCGCCCAGTTCCGCCCATTCTCCGCCCCATGGCTGACTAATT
TTTTTTATTTATGCAGAGGCCGAGGCCGCCTCGGCCTCTGAGCTATTCCAGAAGTAGTGAGGAGGCTTTT
TTGGAGGCCTAGGCTTTTGCAAAAAGCTTGGGCTGCAGGTCGAGGCGGATCTGATCAAGAGACAGGATGA
GCATCGATACCATGGTGAGCAAGGGCGAGGAGCTGTTCACCGGGGTGGTGCCCATCCTGGTCGAGCTGGA
CGGCGACGTAAACGGCCACAAGTTCAGCGTGTCCGGCGAGGGCGAGGGCGATGCCACCTACGGCAAGCTG
ACCCTGAAGTTCATCTGCACCACCGGCAAGCTGCCCGTGCCCTGGCCCACCCTCGTGACCACCCTGACCT
ACGGCGTGCAGTGCTTCAGCCGCTACCCCGACCACATGAAGCAGCACGACTTCTTCAAGTCCGCCATGCC
CGAAGGCTACGTCCAGGAGCGCACCATCTTCTTCAAGGACGACGGCAACTACAAGACCCGCGCCGAGGTG
AAGTTCGAGGGCGACACCCTGGTGAACCGCATCGAGCTGAAGGGCATCGACTTCAAGGAGGACGGCAACA
TCCTGGGGCACAAGCTGGAGTACAACTACAACAGCCACAACGTCTATATCATGGCCGACAAGCAGAAGAA
CGGCATCAAGGTGAACTTCAAGATCCGCCACAACATCGAGGACGGCAGCGTGCAGCTCGCCGACCACTAC
CAGCAGAACACCCCCATCGGCGACGGCCCCGTGCTGCTGCCCGACAACCACTACCTGAGCACCCAGTCCG
CCCTGAGCAAAGACCCCAACGAGAAGCGCGATCACATGGTCCTGCTGGAGTTCGTGACCGCCGCCGGGAT
CACTCTCGGCATGGACGAGCTGTACAAGTAAGATGCATCGCATCGCCTTCTATCGCCTTCTTGACGAGTT
CTTCTGAGCGGGACTCTGGGGTTCGATAAAATAAAAGATTTTATTTAGTCTCCAGAAAAAGGGGGGAATG
AAAGACCCCACCTGTAGGTTTGGCAAGCTAGCTTAAGTAACGCCATTTTGCAAGGCATGGAAAAATACAT
AACTGAGAATAGAGAAGTTCAGATCAAGGTCAGGAACAGATGGAACAGCTGAATATGGGCCAAACAGGAT
ATCTGTGGTAAGCAGTTCCTGCCCCGGCTCAGGGCCAAGAACAGATGGAACAGCTGAATATGGGCCAAAC
AGGATATCTGTGGTAAGCAGTTCCTGCCCCGGCTCAGGGCCAAGAACAGATGGTCCCCAGATGCGGTCCA
GCCCTCAGCAGTTTCTAGAGAACCATCAGATGTTTCCAGGGTGCCCCAAGGACCTGAAATGACCCTGTGC
CTTATTTGAACTAACCAATCAGTTCGCTTCTCGCTTCTGTTCGCGCGCTTCTGCTCCCCGAGCTCAATAA
AAGAGCCCACAACCCCTCACTCGGGGCGCCAGTCCTCCGATTGACTGAGTCGCCCGGGTACCCGTGTATC
CAATAAACCCTCTTGCAGTTGCATCCGACTTGTGGTCTCGCTGTTCCTTGGGAGGGTCTCCTCTGAGTGA
TTGACTACCCGTCAGCGGGGGTCTTTCATTTGGGGGCTCGTCCGGGATCGGGAGACCCCTGCCCAGGGAC
CACCGACCCACCACCGGGAGGTAAGCTGGCTGCCTCGCGCGTTTCGGTGATGACGGTGAAAACCTCTGAC
ACATGCAGCTCCCGGAGACGGTCACAGCTTGTCTGTAAGCGGATGCCGGGAGCAGACAAGCCCGTCAGGG
CGCGTCAGCGGGTGTTGGCGGGTGTCGGGGCGCAGCCATGACCCAGTCACGTAGCGATAGCGGAGTGTAT
CTAGCTAGGTAGCTAGAGGATCTTTGTGAAGGAACCTTACTTCTGTGGTGTGACATAATTGGACAAACTA
CCTACAGAGATTTAAAGCTCTAAGGTAAATATAAAATTTTTAAGTGTATAATGTGTTAAACTACTGATTC
TAATTGTTTGTGTATTTTAGATTCCAACCTATGGAACTGATGAATGGGAGCAGTGGTGGAATGCCTTTAA
TGAGGAAAACCTGTTTTGCTCAGAAGAAATGCCATCTAGTGATGATGAGGCTACTGCTGACTCTCAACAT
TCTACTCCTCCAAAAAAGAAGAGAAAGGTAGAAGACCCCAAGGACTTTCCTTCAGAATTGCTAAGTTTTT
TGAGTCATGCTGTGTTTAGTAATAGAACTCTTGCTTGCTTTGCTATTTACACCACAAAGGAAAAAGCTGC
ACTGCTATACAAGAAAATTATGGAAAAATATTTGATGTATAGTGCCTTGACTAGAGATCATAATCAGCCA
TACCACATTTGTAGAGGTTTTACTTGCTTTAAAAAACCTCCCACACCTCCCCCTGAACCTGAAACATAAA
ATGAATGCAATTGTTGTTGTTAACTTGTTTATTGCAGCTTATAATGGTTACAAATAAAGCAATAGCATCA
CAAATTTCACAAATAAAGCATTTTTTTCACTGCATTCTAGTTGTGGTTTGTCCAAACTCATCAATGTATC
TTATCATGTCTGGATCAGCTTCAGAAGATGGCGGAGGGCCTCCAACACAGTAATTTTCCTCCCGACTCTT
AAAATAGAAAATGTCAAGTCAGTTAAGCAGGAAGTGACTAACTGACCGCAGCTGGCCGTGCGACATCCTC
TTTTAATTAGTTGCTAGGCAACTGCCCTCCAGAGGGCAGTGTGGTTTTGCAAGAGGAAGCAAAAAGCCTC
TCCACCCAGGCCTAGAATGTTTCCACCCAATCATTACTATGACAACAGCTGTTTTTTTTAGTATTAAGCA
GAGGCCGGGGGCCCCTGGCCTCCGCTTACTCTGGAGAAAAAGAAGAGAGGCATTGTAGAGGCTTCCAGAG
GCAACTTGTCAAAACAGGACTGCTTCTATTTCTGTCACACTGTCTGGCCCTGTCACAAGGTCCAGCACCT
CCATACCCCCTTTAATAAGCAGTTTGGGAACGGGTGCGGGTCTTACTCCGCCCATCCCGCCCCTAACTCC
GCCCAGTTCCGCCCATTCTCCGCCCCATGGCTGACTAATTTTTTTTATTTATGCAGAGGCCGAGGCCGCC
TCGGCCTCTGAGCTATTCCAGAAGTAGTGAGGAGGCTTTTTTGGAGGCTGCATTAATGAATCGGCCAACG
CGCGGGGAGAGGCGGTTTGCGTATTGGGCGCTCTTCCGCTTCCTCGCTCACTGACTCGCTGCGCTCGGTC
GTTCGGCTGCGGCGAGCGGTATCAGCTCACTCAAAGGCGGTAATACGGTTATCCACAGAATCAGGGGATA
ACGCAGGAAAGAACATGTGAGCAAAAGGCCAGCAAAAGGCCAGGAACCGTAAAAAGGCCGCGTTGCTGGC
GTTTTTCCATAGGCTCCGCCCCCCTGACGAGCATCACAAAAATCGACGCTCAAGTCAGAGGTGGCGAAAC
CCGACAGGACTATAAAGATACCAGGCGTTTCCCCCTGGAAGCTCCCTCGTGCGCTCTCCTGTTCCGACCC
TGCCGCTTACCGGATACCTGTCCGCCTTTCTCCCTTCGGGAAGCGTGGCGCTTTCTCATAGCTCACGCTG
TAGGTATCTCAGTTCGGTGTAGGTCGTTCGCTCCAAGCTGGGCTGTGTGCACGAACCCCCCGTTCAGCCC
GACCGCTGCGCCTTATCCGGTAACTATCGTCTTGAGTCCAACCCGGTAAGACACGACTTATCGCCACTGG
CAGCAGCCACTGGTAACAGGATTAGCAGAGCGAGGTATGTAGGCGGTGCTACAGAGTTCTTGAAGTGGTG
GCCTAACTACGGCTACACTAGAAGGACAGTATTTGGTATCTGCGCTCTGCTGAAGCCAGTTACCTTCGGA
AAAAGAGTTGGTAGCTCTTGATCCGGCAAACAAACCACCGCTGGTAGCGGTGGTTTTTTTGTTTGCAAGC
AGCAGATTACGCGCAGAAAAAAAGGATCTCAAGAAGATCCTTTGATCTTTTCTACGGGGTCTGACGCTCA
GTGGAACGAAAACTCACGTTAAGGGATTTTGGTCATGAGATTATCAAAAAGGATCTTCACCTAGATCCTT
TTAAATTAAAAATGAAGTTTTAAATCAATCTAAAGTATATATGAGTAAACTTGGTCTGACAGTTACCAAT
GCTTAATCAGTGAGGCACCTATCTCAGCGATCTGTCTATTTCGTTCATCCATAGTTGCCTGACTCCCCGT
CGTGTAGATAACTACGATACGGGAGGGCTTACCATCTGGCCCCAGTGCTGCAATGATACCGCGAGACCCA
CGCTCACCGGCTCCAGATTTATCAGCAATAAACCAGCCAGCCGGAAGGGCCGAGCGCAGAAGTGGTCCTG
CAACTTTATCCGCCTCCATCCAGTCTATTAATTGTTGCCGGGAAGCTAGAGTAAGTAGTTCGCCAGTTAA
TAGTTTGCGCAACGTTGTTGCCATTGCTGCAGGCATCGTGGTGTCACGCTCGTCGTTTGGTATGGCTTCA
TTCAGCTCCGGTTCCCAACGATCAAGGCGAGTTACATGATCCCCCATGTTGTGCAAAAAAGCGGTTAGCT
CCTTCGGTCCTCCGATCGTTGTCAGAAGTAAGTTGGCCGCAGTGTTATCACTCATGGTTATGGCAGCACT
GCATAATTCTCTTACTGTCATGCCATCCGTAAGATGCTTTTCTGTGACTGGTGAGTACTCAACCAAGTCA
TTCTGAGAATAGTGTATGCGGCGACCGAGTTGCTCTTGCCCGGCGTCAATACGGGATAATACCGCGCCAC
ATAGCAGAACTTTAAAAGTGCTCATCATTGGAAAACGTTCTTCGGGGCGAAAACTCTCAAGGATCTTACC
GCTGTTGAGATCCAGTTCGATGTAACCCACTCGTGCACCCAACTGATCTTCAGCATCTTTTACTTTCACC
AGCGTTTCTGGGTGAGCAAAAACAGGAAGGCAAAATGCCGCAAAAAAGGGAATAAGGGCGACACGGAAAT
GTTGAATACTCATACTCTTCCTTTTTCAATATTATTGAAGCATTTATCAGGGTTATTGTCTCATGAGCGG
ATACATATTTGAATGTATTTAGAAAAATAAACAAATAGGGGTTCCGCGCACATTTCCCCGAAAAGTGCCA
CCTGACGTCTAAGAAACCATTATTATCATGACATTAACCTATAAAAATAGGCGTATCACGAGGCCCTTTC
GTCTCGCGCGTTTCGGTGATGACGGTGAAAACCTCTGACACATGCAGCTCCCGGAGACGGTCACAGCTTG
TCTGTAAGCGGATGCCGGGAGCAGACAAGCCCGTCAGGGCGCGTCAGCGGGTGTTGGCGGGTGTCGGGGC
TGGCTTAACTATGCGGCATCAGAGCAGATTGTACTGAGAGTGCACCATATGCGGTGTGAAATACCGCACA
GATGCGTAAGGAGAAAATACCGCATCAGGCGCCA
